>Addgene plasmid #248128 | pFUW-SNAP25B-L50S | addgene full sequence | sequence record 493392 | Addgene NGS Result
TCGACGGATCGGGAGATCTCCCGATCCCCTATGGTGCACTCTCAGTACAATCTGCTCTGATGCCGCATAG
TTAAGCCAGTATCTGCTCCCTGCTTGTGTGTTGGAGGTCGCTGAGTAGTGCGCGAGCAAAATTTAAGCTA
CAACAAGGCAAGGCTTGACCGACAATTGCATGAAGAATCTGCTTAGGGTTAGGCGTTTTGCGCTGCTTCG
CGATGTACGGGCCAGATATACGCGTTGACATTGATTATTGACTAGTTATTAATAGTAATCAATTACGGGG
TCATTAGTTCATAGCCCATATATGGAGTTCCGCGTTACATAACTTACGGTAAATGGCCCGCCTGGCTGAC
CGCCCAACGACCCCCGCCCATTGACGTCAATAATGACGTATGTTCCCATAGTAACGCCAATAGGGACTTT
CCATTGACGTCAATGGGTGGAGTATTTACGGTAAACTGCCCACTTGGCAGTACATCAAGTGTATCATATG
CCAAGTACGCCCCCTATTGACGTCAATGACGGTAAATGGCCCGCCTGGCATTATGCCCAGTACATGACCT
TATGGGACTTTCCTACTTGGCAGTACATCTACGTATTAGTCATCGCTATTACCATGGTGATGCGGTTTTG
GCAGTACATCAATGGGCGTGGATAGCGGTTTGACTCACGGGGATTTCCAAGTCTCCACCCCATTGACGTC
AATGGGAGTTTGTTTTGGCACCAAAATCAACGGGACTTTCCAAAATGTCGTAACAACTCCGCCCCATTGA
CGCAAATGGGCGGTAGGCGTGTACGGTGGGAGGTCTATATAAGCAGCGCGTTTTGCCTGTACTGGGTCTC
TCTGGTTAGACCAGATCTGAGCCTGGGAGCTCTCTGGCTAACTAGGGAACCCACTGCTTAAGCCTCAATA
AAGCTTGCCTTGAGTGCTTCAAGTAGTGTGTGCCCGTCTGTTGTGTGACTCTGGTAACTAGAGATCCCTC
AGACCCTTTTAGTCAGTGTGGAAAATCTCTAGCAGTGGCGCCCGAACAGGGACTTGAAAGCGAAAGGGAA
ACCAGAGGAGCTCTCTCGACGCAGGACTCGGCTTGCTGAAGCGCGCACGGCAAGAGGCGAGGGGCGGCGA
CTGGTGAGTACGCCAAAAATTTTGACTAGCGGAGGCTAGAAGGAGAGAGATGGGTGCGAGAGCGTCAGTA
TTAAGCGGGGGAGAATTAGATCGCGATGGGAAAAAATTCGGTTAAGGCCAGGGGGAAAGAAAAAATATAA
ATTAAAACATATAGTATGGGCAAGCAGGGAGCTAGAACGATTCGCAGTTAATCCTGGCCTGTTAGAAACA
TCAGAAGGCTGTAGACAAATACTGGGACAGCTACAACCATCCCTTCAGACAGGATCAGAAGAACTTAGAT
CATTATATAATACAGTAGCAACCCTCTATTGTGTGCATCAAAGGATAGAGATAAAAGACACCAAGGAAGC
TTTAGACAAGATAGAGGAAGAGCAAAACAAAAGTAAGACCACCGCACAGCAAGCGGCCGCTGATCTTCAG
ACCTGGAGGAGGAGATATGAGGGACAATTGGAGAAGTGAATTATATAAATATAAAGTAGTAAAAATTGAA
CCATTAGGAGTAGCACCCACCAAGGCAAAGAGAAGAGTGGTGCAGAGAGAAAAAAGAGCAGTGGGAATAG
GAGCTTTGTTCCTTGGGTTCTTGGGAGCAGCAGGAAGCACTATGGGCGCAGCGTCAATGACGCTGACGGT
ACAGGCCAGACAATTATTGTCTGGTATAGTGCAGCAGCAGAACAATTTGCTGAGGGCTATTGAGGCGCAA
CAGCATCTGTTGCAACTCACAGTCTGGGGCATCAAGCAGCTCCAGGCAAGAATCCTGGCTGTGGAAAGAT
ACCTAAAGGATCAACAGCTCCTGGGGATTTGGGGTTGCTCTGGAAAACTCATTTGCACCACTGCTGTGCC
TTGGAATGCTAGTTGGAGTAATAAATCTCTGGAACAGATTTGGAATCACACGACCTGGATGGAGTGGGAC
AGAGAAATTAACAATTACACAAGCTTAATACACTCCTTAATTGAAGAATCGCAAAACCAGCAAGAAAAGA
ATGAACAAGAATTATTGGAATTAGATAAATGGGCAAGTTTGTGGAATTGGTTTAACATAACAAATTGGCT
GTGGTATATAAAATTATTCATAATGATAGTAGGAGGCTTGGTAGGTTTAAGAATAGTTTTTGCTGTACTT
TCTATAGTGAATAGAGTTAGGCAGGGATATTCACCATTATCGTTTCAGACCCACCTCCCAACCCCGAGGG
GACCCGACAGGCCCGAAGGAATAGAAGAAGAAGGTGGAGAGAGAGACAGAGACAGATCCATTCGATTAGT
GAACGGATCGGCACTGCGTGCGCCAATTCTGCAGACAAATGGCAGTATTCATCCACAATTTTAAAAGAAA
AGGGGGGATTGGGGGGTACAGTGCAGGGGAAAGAATAGTAGACATAATAGCAACAGACATACAAACTAAA
GAATTACAAAAACAAATTACAAAAATTCAAAATTTTCGGGTTTATTACAGGGACAGCAGAGATCCAGTTT
GGTTAATTAACCCGTGTCGGCTCCAGATCTGGCCTCCGCGCCGGGTTTTGGCGCCTCCCGCGGGCGCCCC
CCTCCTCACGGCGAGCGCTGCCACGTCAGACGAAGGGCGCAGCGAGCGTCCTGATCCTTCCGCCCGGACG
CTCAGGACAGCGGCCCGCTGCTCATAAGACTCGGCCTTAGAACCCCAGTATCAGCAGAAGGACATTTTAG
GACGGGACTTGGGTGACTCTAGGGCACTGGTTTTCTTTCCAGAGAGCGGAACAGGCGAGGAAAAGTAGTC
CCTTCTCGGCGATTCTGCGGAGGGATCTCCGTGGGGCGGTGAACGCCGATGATTATATAAGGACGCGCCG
GGTGTGGCACAGCTAGTTCCGTCGCAGCCGGGATTTGGGTCGCGGTTCTTGTTTGTGGATCGCTGTGATC
GTCACTTGGTGAGTAGCGGGCTGCTGGGCTGGCCGGGGCTTTCGTGGCCGCCGGGCCGCTCGGTGGGACG
GAAGCGTGTGGAGAGACCGCCAAGGGCTGTAGTCTGGGTCCGCGAGCAAGGTTGCCCTGAACTGGGGGTT
GGGGGGAGCGCAGCAAAATGGCGGCTGTTCCCGAGTCTTGAATGGAAGACGCTTGTGAGGCGGGCTGTGA
GGTCGTTGAAACAAGGTGGGGGGCATGGTGGGCGGCAAGAACCCAAGGTCTTGAGGCCTTCGCTAATGCG
GGAAAGCTCTTATTCGGGTGAGATGGGCTGGGGCACCATCTGGGGACCCTGACGTGAAGTTTGTCACTGA
CTGGAGAACTCGGTTTGTCGTCTGTTGCGGGGGCGGCAGTTATGGCGGTGCCGTTGGGCAGTGCACCCGT
ACCTTTGGGAGCGCGCGCCCTCGTCGTGTCGTGACGTCACCCGTTCTGTTGGCTTATAATGCAGGGTGGG
GCCACCTGCCGGTAGGTGTGCGGTAGGCTTTTCTCCGTCGCAGGACGCAGGGTTCGGGCCTAGGGTAGGC
TCTCCTGAATCGACAGGCGCCGGACCTCTGGTGAGGGGAGGGATAAGTGAGGCGTCAGTTTCTTTGGTCG
GTTTTATGTACCTATCTTCTTAAGTAGCTGAAGCTCCGGTTTTGAACTATGCGCTCGGGGTTGGCGAGTG
TGTTTTGTGAAGTTTTTTAGGCACCTTTTGAAATGTAATCATTTGGGTCAATATGTAATTTTCAGTGTTA
GACTAGTAAATTGTCCGCTAAATTCTGGCCGTTTTTGGCTTTTTTGTTAGACGAAGCTTGGGCTGCAGGT
CGACTCTAGAGGATCGAATTCATGGCCGAGGACGCAGACATGCGCAATGAGCTGGAGGAGATGCAGCGAA
GGGCTGACCAGTTGGCTGATGAGTCGCTGGAAAGCACCCGTCGTATGCTGCAACTGGTTGAAGAGAGTAA
AGATGCTGGTATCAGGACTTTGGTTATGTCGGATGAACAAGGAGAACAACTGGAACGCATTGAGGAAGGG
ATGGACCAAATCAATAAGGACATGAAAGAAGCAGAAAAGAATTTGACGGACCTAGGAAAATTCTGCGGGC
TTTGTGTGTGTCCCTGTAACAAGCTTAAATCAAGTGATGCTTACAAAAAAGCCTGGGGCAATAATCAGGA
CGGAGTGGTGGCCAGCCAGCCTGCTCGTGTAGTGGACGAACGGGAGCAGATGGCCATCAGTGGCGGCTTC
ATCCGCAGGGTAACAAATGATGCCCGAGAAAATGAAATGGATGAAAACCTAGAGCAGGTGAGCGGCATCA
TCGGGAACCTCCGTCACATGGCCCTGGATATGGGCAATGAGATCGATACACAGAATCGCCAGATCGACAG
GATCATGGAGAAGGCTGATTCCAACAAAACCAGAATTGATGAGGCCAACCAACGTGCAACAAAGATGCTG
GGAAGTGGTTAAGGATCCGTTAACAATTCGATATCAAGCTTATCGATAATCAACCTCTGGATTACAAAAT
TTGTGAAAGATTGACTGGTATTCTTAACTATGTTGCTCCTTTTACGCTATGTGGATACGCTGCTTTAATG
CCTTTGTATCATGCTATTGCTTCCCGTATGGCTTTCATTTTCTCCTCCTTGTATAAATCCTGGTTGCTGT
CTCTTTATGAGGAGTTGTGGCCCGTTGTCAGGCAACGTGGCGTGGTGTGCACTGTGTTTGCTGACGCAAC
CCCCACTGGTTGGGGCATTGCCACCACCTGTCAGCTCCTTTCCGGGACTTTCGCTTTCCCCCTCCCTATT
GCCACGGCGGAACTCATCGCCGCCTGCCTTGCCCGCTGCTGGACAGGGGCTCGGCTGTTGGGCACTGACA
ATTCCGTGGTGTTGTCGGGGAAATCATCGTCCTTTCCTTGGCTGCTCGCCTGTGTTGCCACCTGGATTCT
GCGCGGGACGTCCTTCTGCTACGTCCCTTCGGCCCTCAATCCAGCGGACCTTCCTTCCCGCGGCCTGCTG
CCGGCTCTGCGGCCTCTTCCGCGTCTTCGCCTTCGCCCTCAGACGAGTCGGATCTCCCTTTGGGCCGCCT
CCCCGCATCGATACCGTCGACCTCGAGACCTAGAAAAACATGGAGCAATCACAAGTAGCAATACAGCAGC
TACCAATGCTGATTGTGCCTGGCTAGAAGCACAAGAGGAGGAGGAGGTGGGTTTTCCAGTCACACCTCAG
GTACCTTTAAGACCAATGACTTACAAGGCAGCTGTAGATCTTAGCCACTTTTTAAAAGAAAAGGGGGGAC
TGGAAGGGCTAATTCACTCCCAACGAAGACAAGATATCCTTGATCTGTGGATCTACCACACACAAGGCTA
CTTCCCTGATTGGCAGAACTACACACCAGGGCCAGGGATCAGATATCCACTGACCTTTGGATGGTGCTAC
AAGCTAGTACCAGTTGAGCAAGAGAAGGTAGAAGAAGCCAATGAAGGAGAGAACACCCGCTTGTTACACC
CTGTGAGCCTGCATGGGATGGATGACCCGGAGAGAGAAGTATTAGAGTGGAGGTTTGACAGCCGCCTAGC
ATTTCATCACATGGCCCGAGAGCTGCATCCGGACTGTACTGGGTCTCTCTGGTTAGACCAGATCTGAGCC
TGGGAGCTCTCTGGCTAACTAGGGAACCCACTGCTTAAGCCTCAATAAAGCTTGCCTTGAGTGCTTCAAG
TAGTGTGTGCCCGTCTGTTGTGTGACTCTGGTAACTAGAGATCCCTCAGACCCTTTTAGTCAGTGTGGAA
AATCTCTAGCAGGGCCCGTTTAAACCCGCTGATCAGCCTCGACTGTGCCTTCTAGTTGCCAGCCATCTGT
TGTTTGCCCCTCCCCCGTGCCTTCCTTGACCCTGGAAGGTGCCACTCCCACTGTCCTTTCCTAATAAAAT
GAGGAAATTGCATCGCATTGTCTGAGTAGGTGTCATTCTATTCTGGGGGGTGGGGTGGGGCAGGACAGCA
AGGGGGAGGATTGGGAAGACAATAGCAGGCATGCTGGGGATGCGGTGGGCTCTATGGCTTCTGAGGCGGA
AAGAACCAGCTGGGGCTCTAGGGGGTATCCCC
[124 nt withheld, positions 6123-6246]
C
[91 nt withheld, positions 6248-6338]
A
[49 nt withheld, positions 6340-6388]
CCTTTGACGTTGGAGTCCACGTTCTTT
[37 nt withheld, positions 6416-6452]
ACCCTATCTCGGTCTATTCTTTTGATTTATAAGGGATTTTGCCGATTTCGGCCTATTGGTTAAAAAATGA
GCTGATTTAACAAAAATTTAACGCGAATTAATTCTGTGGAATGTGTGTCAGTTAGGGTGTGGAAAGTCCC
CAGGCTCCCCAGCAGGCAGAAGTATGCAAAGCATGCATCTCAATTAGTCAGCAACCAGGTGTGGAAAGTC
CCCAGGCTCCCCAGCAGGCAGAAGTATGCAAAGCATGCATCTCAATTAGTCAGCAACCATAGTCCCGCCC
CTAACTCCGCCCATCCCGCCCCTAACTCCGCCCAGTTCCGCCCATTCTCCGCCCCATGGCTGACTAATTT
TTTTTATTTATGCAGAGGCCGAGGCCGCCTCTGCCTCTGAGCTATTCCAGAAGTAGTGAGGAGGCTTTTT
TGGAGGCCTAGGCTTTTGCAAAAAGCTCCCGGGAGCTTGTATATCCATTTTCGGATCTGATCAGCACGTG
TTGACAATTAATCATCGGCATAGTATATCGGCATAGTATAATACGACAAGGTGAGGAACTAAACCATGGC
CAAGTTGACCAGTGCCGTTCCGGTGCTCACCGCGCGCGACGTCGCCGGAGCGGTCGAGTTCTGGACCGAC
CGGCTCGGGTTCTCCCGGGACTTCGTGGAGGACGACTTCGCCGGTGTGGTCCGGGACGACGTGACCCTGT
TCATCAGCGCGGTCCAGGACCAGGTGGTGCCGGACAACACCCTGGCCTGGGTGTGGGTGCGCGGCCTGGA
CGAGCTGTACGCCGAGTGGTCGGAGGTCGTGTCCACGAACTTCCGGGACGCCTCCGGGCCGGCCATGACC
GAGATCGGCGAGCAGCCGTGGGGGCGGGAGTTCGCCCTGCGCGACCCGGCCGGCAACTGCGTGCACTTCG
TGGCCGAGGAGCAGGACTGACACGTGCTACGAGATTTCGATTCCACCGCCGCCTTCTATGAAAGGTTGGG
CTTCGGAATCGTTTTCCGGGACGCCGGCTGGATGATCCTCCAGCGCGGGGATCTCATGCTGGAGTTCTTC
GCCCACCCCAACTTGTTTATTGCAGCTTATAATGGTTACAAATAAAGCAATAGCATCACAAATTTCACAA
ATAAAGCATTTTTTTCACTGCATTCTAGTTGTGGTTTGTCCAAACTCATCAATGTATCTTATCATGTCTG
TATACCGTCGACCTCTAGCTAGAGCTTGGCGTAATCATGGTCATAGCTGTTTCCTGTGTGAAATTGTTAT
CCGCTCACAATTCCACACAACATACGAGCCGGAAGCATAAAGTGTAAAGCCTGGGGTGCCTAATGAGTGA
GCTAACTCACATTAATTGCGTTGCGCTCACTGCCCGCTTTCCAGTCGGGAAACCTGTCGTGCCAGCTGCA
TTAATGAATCGGCCAACGCGCGGGGAGAGGCGGTTTGCGTATTGGGCGCTCTTCCGCTTCCTCGCTCACT
GACTCGCTGCGCTCGGTCGTTCGGCTGCGGCGAGCGGTATCAGCTCACTCAAAGGCGGTAATACGGTTAT
CCACAGAATCAGGGGATAACGCAGGAAAGAACATGTGAGCAAAAGGCCAGCAAAAGGCCAGGAACCGTAA
AAAGGCCGCGTTGCTGGCGTTTTTCCATAGGCTCCGCCCCCCTGACGAGCATCACAAAAATCGACGCTCA
AGTCAGAGGTGGCGAAACCCGACAGGACTATAAAGATACCAGGCGTTTCCCCCTGGAAGCTCCCTCGTGC
GCTCTCCTGTTCCGACCCTGCCGCTTACCGGATACCTGTCCGCCTTTCTCCCTTCGGGAAGCGTGGCGCT
TTCTCATAGCTCACGCTGTAGGTATCTCAGTTCGGTGTAGGTCGTTCGCTCCAAGCTGGGCTGTGTGCAC
GAACCCCCCGTTCAGCCCGACCGCTGCGCCTTATCCGGTAACTATCGTCTTGAGTCCAACCCGGTAAGAC
ACGACTTATCGCCACTGGCAGCAGCCACTGGTAACAGGATTAGCAGAGCGAGGTATGTAGGCGGTGCTAC
AGAGTTCTTGAAGTGGTGGCCTAACTACGGCTACACTAGAAGAACAGTATTTGGTATCTGCGCTCTGCTG
AAGCCAGTTACCTTCGGAAAAAGAGTTGGTAGCTCTTGATCCGGCAAACAAACCACCGCTGGTAGCGGTG
GTTTTTTTGTTTGCAAGCAGCAGATTACGCGCAGAAAAAAAGGATCTCAAGAAGATCCTTTGATCTTTTC
TACGGGGTCTGACGCTCAGTGGAACGAAAACTCACGTTAAGGGATTTTGGTCATGAGATTATCAAAAAGG
ATCTTCACCTAGATCCTTTTAAATTAAAAATGAAGTTTTAAATCAATCTAAAGTATATATGAGTAAACTT
GGTCTGACAGTTACCAATGCTTAATCAGTGAGGCACCTATCTCAGCGATCTGTCTATTTCGTTCATCCAT
AGTTGCCTGACTCCCCGTCGTGTAGATAACTACGATACGGGAGGGCTTACCATCTGGCCCCAGTGCTGCA
ATGATACCGCGAGACCCACGCTCACCGGCTCCAGATTTATCAGCAATAAACCAGCCAGCCGGAAGGGCCG
AGCGCAGAAGTGGTCCTGCAACTTTATCCGCCTCCATCCAGTCTATTAATTGTTGCCGGGAAGCTAGAGT
AAGTAGTTCGCCAGTTAATAGTTTGCGCAACGTTGTTGCCATTGCTACAGGCATCGTGGTGTCACGCTCG
TCGTTTGGTATGGCTTCATTCAGCTCCGGTTCCCAACGATCAAGGCGAGTTACATGATCCCCCATGTTGT
GCAAAAAAGCGGTTAGCTCCTTCGGTCCTCCGATCGTTGTCAGAAGTAAGTTGGCCGCAGTGTTATCACT
CATGGTTATGGCAGCACTGCATAATTCTCTTACTGTCATGCCATCCGTAAGATGCTTTTCTGTGACTGGT
GAGTACTCAACCAAGTCATTCTGAGAATAGTGTATGCGGCGACCGAGTTGCTCTTGCCCGGCGTCAATAC
GGGATAATACCGCGCCACATAGCAGAACTTTAAAAGTGCTCATCATTGGAAAACGTTCTTCGGGGCGAAA
ACTCTCAAGGATCTTACCGCTGTTGAGATCCAGTTCGATGTAACCCACTCGTGCACCCAACTGATCTTCA
GCATCTTTTACTTTCACCAGCGTTTCTGGGTGAGCAAAAACAGGAAGGCAAAATGCCGCAAAAAAGGGAA
TAAGGGCGACACGGAAATGTTGAATACTCATACTCTTCCTTTTTCAATATTATTGAAGCATTTATCAGGG
TTATTGTCTCATGAGCGGATACATATTTGAATGTATTTAGAAAAATAAACAAATAGGGGTTCCGCGCACA
TTTCCCCGAAAAGTGCCACCTGACG
Features (pLannotate 1.2.2; 31 found; start..end, strand, type, name):
     30..82      -  misc_feature   bom (fragment): basis of mobility region from pBR322
    237..616     +  enhancer       CMV enhancer: human cytomegalovirus immediate early enhancer
    617..816     +  promoter       CMV promoter: human cytomegalovirus (CMV) immediate early promoter
    834..1014    +  LTR            5' LTR (truncated): truncated 5' long terminal repeat (LTR) from HIV-1
   1061..1186    +  misc_feature   HIV-1 Ψ: packaging signal of human immunodeficiency virus type 1
   1170..1533    +  CDS            HIV-1 gag (fragment): gag protein from human immunodeficiency virus 1; gag
   1679..1912    +  misc_feature   RRE: The Rev response element (RRE) of HIV-1 allows for Rev-dependent mRNA export from the nucleus to the cytoplasm.
   2289..2389    +  CDS            Rev (fragment): human immunodeficiency virus 1 (HIV-1) Rev protein; rev; enhances nuclear export of unspliced and incompletely spliced viral mRNAs
   2439..2556    +  misc_feature   cPPT/CTS: central polypurine tract and central termination sequence of HIV-1
   2621..3832    +  promoter       UbC promoter: human ubiquitin C promoter
   3843..3865    -  misc_feature   MCS (fragment): pUC18/19 multiple cloning site
   3872..4489    +  CDS            SNAP25: SNP25_BOVIN - Experimental evidence at protein level: Swiss-Prot protein existence level 1. t-SNARE involved in the molecular regulation of neurotransmitter release. May play an important role in the synaptic function of specific neuronal systems. Associates with proteins involved in vesicle docking and membrane fusion. Regulates plasma membrane recycling through its interaction with CENPF. Modulates the gating characteristics of the delayed rectifier voltage-dependent potassium channel KCNB1 in pancreatic beta cells (By similarity). From Bos taurus (Bovine).
   4505..4528    +  misc_feature   MCS (fragment): pBluescript multiple cloning site
   4528..5116    +  misc_feature   WPRE: woodchuck hepatitis virus posttranscriptional regulatory element
   5053..5634    +  CDS            nef (fragment): NEF_HV1H2 - Experimental evidence at protein level: Swiss-Prot protein existence level 1. Extracellular Nef protein targets CD4(+) T-lymphocytes for apoptosis by interacting with CXCR4 surface receptors. From Human immunodeficiency virus type 1 group M subtype B (isolate HXB2) (HIV-1).
   5641..5821    +  LTR            5' LTR (truncated): truncated 5' long terminal repeat (LTR) from HIV-1
   5853..6077    +  polyA_signal   bGH poly(A) signal: bovine growth hormone polyadenylation signal
   6081..6102    +  promoter       SV40 promoter (fragment): SV40 enhancer and early promoter
   6123..6551    +  rep_origin     f1 ori (sequence partly withheld): f1 bacteriophage origin of replication; arrow indicates direction of (+) strand synthesis
   6565..6894    +  promoter       SV40 promoter: SV40 enhancer and early promoter
   6942..6989    +  promoter       EM7 promoter: synthetic bacterial promoter&nbsp
   7008..7382    +  CDS            BleoR: antibiotic-binding protein; Sh ble from Streptoalloteichus hindustanus; confers resistance to bleomycin, phleomycin, and Zeocin™
   7392..7517    +  CDS            ble (fragment): BLE_KLEPN - Experimental evidence at protein level: Swiss-Prot protein existence level 1. Binding protein with a strong affinity to the bleomycin family of antibiotics. Binds to CL990; an antimitotic-antibiotic compound. From Klebsiella pneumoniae.
   7512..7633    +  polyA_signal   SV40 poly(A) signal: SV40 polyadenylation signal
   7706..7722    -  protein_bind   lac operator: The lac repressor binds to the lac operator to inhibit transcription in E. coli. This inhibition can be relieved by adding lactose or isopropyl-β-D-thiogalactopyranoside (IPTG). lac repressor encoded by lacI
   7730..7760    -  promoter       lac promoter: promoter for the E. coli lac operon
   7775..7796    -  protein_bind   CAP binding site: CAP binding activates transcription in the presence of cAMP. E. coli catabolite activator protein
   7809..7901    -  CDS            lacI (fragment): lac repressor; lacI; The lac repressor binds to the lac operator to inhibit transcription in E. coli. This inhibition can be relieved by adding lactose or isopropyl-β-D-thiogalactopyranoside (IPTG).
   8084..8672    -  rep_origin     ori: high-copy-number ColE1/pMB1/pBR322/pUC origin of replication
   8843..9703    -  CDS            AmpR: β-lactamase; bla; confers resistance to ampicillin, carbenicillin, and related antibiotics
   9704..9808    -  promoter       AmpR promoter: bla
