[The description below was written by a language model from this plasmid's Addgene catalogue record and pLannotate feature annotations shown in this document.]
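Description:
pFUW-SNAP25B-L50S is an HIV-1-based lentiviral transfer plasmid for mammalian expression, built on the pFUW backbone. It is maintained in E. coli through a high-copy ColE1/pUC-type origin and an ampicillin resistance gene. The backbone also carries an f1 origin and an SV40/EM7-driven bleomycin/Zeocin resistance cassette that lies outside the viral genome region.

A CMV enhancer/promoter fused to a truncated 5' LTR drives production of the genomic RNA in packaging cells. It is followed by the Ψ packaging signal with a gag fragment, the Rev response element for nuclear export, and the cPPT/CTS, which aids nuclear import of the reverse-transcribed genome. A second truncated LTR and a bGH polyadenylation signal close the unit, an arrangement typical of third-generation transfer vectors.

The payload is human SNAP25B, the b isoform of the t-SNARE protein SNAP-25, which participates in synaptic vesicle fusion. It carries the L50S substitution, plus a silent codon change at residue 3 noted by the depositor. The insert sits between EcoRI and BamHI sites downstream of the human ubiquitin C promoter and upstream of a WPRE, which enhances transcript stability and expression. No epitope tag or fluorescent reporter is annotated. The automated annotation matched the coding sequence to the bovine SNAP25 entry, which probably reflects high conservation rather than a different species of origin. The annotated coding region (about 0.6 kb) is also shorter than the 1,215 bp insert size given in the catalogue, and the record does not explain this difference.

The associated publication concerns aberrant spontaneous neurotransmission in SNAP25-associated encephalopathies. This suggests the construct is used to express the L50S variant by lentiviral transduction, presumably in neurons, to study its effects on neurotransmitter release.
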