Addgene plasmid #248128: pFUW-SNAP25B-L50S
Purpose: Mammalian expression lentiviral vector encoding the Synaptosomal-Associated Protein (SNAP-25) with L50S mutation
Depositing lab: Ege Kavalali. Depositing organization: Vanderbilt University. Publication: Role of Aberrant Spontaneous Neurotransmission in SNAP25-Associated Encephalopathies. Alten B, Zhou Q, Shin OH, Esquivies L, Lin PY, White KI, Sun R, Chung WK, Monteggia LM, Brunger AT, Kavalali ET. Neuron. 2021 Jan 6;109(1):59-72.e5. doi: 10.1016/j.neuron.2020.10.012. Epub 2020 Nov 3. PubMed 33147442.
Backbone
  Vector backbone: pFUW
  Backbone size w/o insert (bp): 9124
  Vector type: Mammalian Expression
Growth in bacteria
  Bacterial resistance: Ampicillin, 100 μg/mL
  Growth temperature: 37°C
  Growth strain: DH5alpha
  Copy number: High Copy
Gene/Insert
  Gene/Insert name: SNAP25B-L50S
  Species: H. sapiens (human)
  Insert size (bp): 1215
  Mutation: L50S
  Entrez Gene: SNAP25 (a.k.a. CMS18, RIC-4, RIC4, SEC9, SNAP, SNAP-25, SUP, bA416N4.2, dJ1068F16.2)
  Promoter: Ubiquitin
  Cloning method: Restriction Enzyme; 5′ cloning site EcoRI (not destroyed); 3′ cloning site BamHI (not destroyed)
  Sequencing primers: 5′ ttgaaatgtaatcatttgggtc; 3′ aggttgattatcgataagcttg
Resource information
  A portion of this plasmid was derived from a plasmid made by: Dr. David Baltimore
Terms and licenses: Academic/Nonprofit Terms; Industry Terms: Not Available to Industry
Depositor comments: Human SNAP25B with a silent mutation at residue #3 GAA for GAG [E]
How to cite: pFUW-SNAP25B-L50S was a gift from Ege Kavalali (Addgene plasmid # 248128 ; http://n2t.net/addgene:248128 ; RRID:Addgene_248128)
