>Addgene plasmid #248128 | pFUW-SNAP25B-L50S | depositor partial sequence | sequence record 489211 | SNAP25B-L50S seq using pFUW 5-sequencing primer
TGTCCGCTAAATTCTGGCCGTTTTTGGCTTTTTTGTTAGACGAAGCTTGGGCTGCAGGTCGACTCTAGAG
GATCGAATTCATGGCCGAGGACGCAGACATGCGCAATGAGCTGGAGGAGATGCAGCGAAGGGCTGACCAG
TTGGCTGATGAGTCGCTGGAAAGCACCCGTCGTATGCTGCAACTGGTTGAAGAGAGTAAAGATGCTGGTA
TCAGGACTTTGGTTATGTCGGATGAACAAGGAGAACAACTGGAACGCATTGAGGAAGGGATGGACCAAAT
CAATAAGGACATGAAAGAAGCAGAAAAGAATTTGACGGACCTAGGAAAATTCTGCGGGCTTTGTGTGTGT
CCCTGTAACAAGCTTAAATCAAGTGATGCTTACAAAAAAGCCTGGGGCAATAATCAGGACGGAGTGGTGG
CCAGCCAGCCTGCTCGTGTAGTGGACGAACGGGAGCAGATGGCCATCAGTGGCGGCTTCATCCGCAGGGT
AACAAATGATGCCCGAGAAAATGAAATGGATGAAAACCTAGAGCAGGTGAGCGGCATCATCGGGAACCTC
CGTCACATGGCCCTGGATATGGGCAATGAGATCGATACACAGAATCGCCAGATCGACAGGATCATGGAGA
AGGCTGATTCCAACAAAACCAGAATTGATGAGGCCAACCAACGTGCAACAAAGATGCTGGGAAGTGGTTA
AGGATCCGTTAACAATTCGATATCAAGCTTATCGATAATCAACCTCTGGATTACAAAATTTGTGAAAGAT
TGACTGGTATTCTTAACTATGTTGCTCCTTTTACGCTATGTGGATACGCTGCTTTAATGCCTTTGTATCA
TGCTATTGCTTCCCGTATGGCTTTCATTTTCTCCTCCTTGTATAAATCCTGG
